>Addgene plasmid #239448 | pSG297-(Sp-gRNA)-(Sa-gRNA)-(PuroR_T2A_BFP(C>T screening)) | addgene full sequence | sequence record 476590 | Addgene NGS Result
CTTTTCTGTGACTGGTGAGTACTCAACCAAGTCATTCTGAGAATAGTGTATGCGGCGACCGAGTTGCTCT
TGCCCGGCGTCAATACGGGATAATACCGCGCCACATAGCAGAACTTTAAAAGTGCTCATCATTGGAAAAC
GTTCTTCGGGGCGAAAACTCTCAAGGATCTTACCGCTGTTGAGATCCAGTTCGATGTAACCCACTCGTGC
ACCCAACTGATCTTCAGCATCTTTTACTTTCACCAGCGTTTCTGGGTGAGCAAAAACAGGAAGGCAAAAT
GCCGCAAAAAAGGGAATAAGGGCGACACGGAAATGTTGAATACTCATACTCTTCCTTTTTCAATATTATT
GAAGCATTTATCAGGGTTATTGTCTCATGAGCGGATACATATTTGAATGTATTTAGAAAAATAAACAAAT
AGGGGTTCCGCGCACATTTCCCCGAAAAGTGCCACCTGACGTCGACGGATCGGGAGATCTCCCGATCCCC
TATGGTGCACTCTCAGTACAATCTGCTCTGATGCCGCATAGTTAAGCCAGTATCTGCTCCCTGCTTGTGT
GTTGGAGGTCGCTGAGTAGTGCGCGAGCAAAATTTAAGCTACAACAAGGCAAGGCTTGACCGACAATTGC
ATGAAGAATCTGCTTAGGGTTAGGCGTTTTGCGCTGCTTCGCGATGTACGGGCCAGATATACGCGTTGAC
ATTGATTATTGACTAGTTATTAATAGTAATCAATTACGGGGTCATTAGTTCATAGCCCATATATGGAGTT
CCGCGTTACATAACTTACGGTAAATGGCCCGCCTGGCTGACCGCCCAACGACCCCCGCCCATTGACGTCA
ATAATGACGTATGTTCCCATAGTAACGCCAATAGGGACTTTCCATTGACGTCAATGGGTGGAGTATTTAC
GGTAAACTGCCCACTTGGCAGTACATCAAGTGTATCATATGCCAAGTACGCCCCCTATTGACGTCAATGA
CGGTAAATGGCCCGCCTGGCATTATGCCCAGTACATGACCTTATGGGACTTTCCTACTTGGCAGTACATC
TACGTATTAGTCATCGCTATTACCATGGTGATGCGGTTTTGGCAGTACATCAATGGGCGTGGATAGCGGT
TTGACTCACGGGGATTTCCAAGTCTCCACCCCATTGACGTCAATGGGAGTTTGTTTTGGCACCAAAATCA
ACGGGACTTTCCAAAATGTCGTAACAACTCCGCCCCATTGACGCAAATGGGCGGTAGGCGTGTACGGTGG
GAGGTCTATATAAGCAGCGCGTTTTGCCTGTACTGGGTCTCTCTGGTTAGACCAGATCTGAGCCTGGGAG
CTCTCTGGCTAACTAGGGAACCCACTGCTTAAGCCTCAATAAAGCTTGCCTTGAGTGCTTCAAGTAGTGT
GTGCCCGTCTGTTGTGTGACTCTGGTAACTAGAGATCCCTCAGACCCTTTTAGTCAGTGTGGAAAATCTC
TAGCAGTGGCGCCCGAACAGGGACTTGAAAGCGAAAGGGAAACCAGAGGAGCTCTCTCGACGCAGGACTC
GGCTTGCTGAAGCGCGCACGGCAAGAGGCGAGGGGCGGCGACTGGTGAGTACGCCAAAAATTTTGACTAG
CGGAGGCTAGAAGGAGAGAGATGGGTGCGAGAGCGTCAGTATTAAGCGGGGGAGAATTAGATCGCGATGG
GAAAAAATTCGGTTAAGGCCAGGGGGAAAGAAAAAATATAAATTAAAACATATAGTATGGGCAAGCAGGG
AGCTAGAACGATTCGCAGTTAATCCTGGCCTGTTAGAAACATCAGAAGGCTGTAGACAAATACTGGGACA
GCTACAACCATCCCTTCAGACAGGATCAGAAGAACTTAGATCATTATATAATACAGTAGCAACCCTCTAT
TGTGTGCATCAAAGGATAGAGATAAAAGACACCAAGGAAGCTTTAGACAAGATAGAGGAAGAGCAAAACA
AAAGTAAGACCACCGCACAGCAAGCGGCCGGCCGCTGATCTTCAGACCTGGAGGAGGAGATATGAGGGAC
AATTGGAGAAGTGAATTATATAAATATAAAGTAGTAAAAATTGAACCATTAGGAGTAGCACCCACCAAGG
CAAAGAGAAGAGTGGTGCAGAGAGAAAAAAGAGCAGTGGGAATAGGAGCTTTGTTCCTTGGGTTCTTGGG
AGCAGCAGGAAGCACTATGGGCGCAGCGTCAATGACGCTGACGGTACAGGCCAGACAATTATTGTCTGGT
ATAGTGCAGCAGCAGAACAATTTGCTGAGGGCTATTGAGGCGCAACAGCATCTGTTGCAACTCACAGTCT
GGGGCATCAAGCAGCTCCAGGCAAGAATCCTGGCTGTGGAAAGATACCTAAAGGATCAACAGCTCCTGGG
GATTTGGGGTTGCTCTGGAAAACTCATTTGCACCACTGCTGTGCCTTGGAATGCTAGTTGGAGTAATAAA
TCTCTGGAACAGATTTGGAATCACACGACCTGGATGGAGTGGGACAGAGAAATTAACAATTACACAAGCT
TAATACACTCCTTAATTGAAGAATCGCAAAACCAGCAAGAAAAGAATGAACAAGAATTATTGGAATTAGA
TAAATGGGCAAGTTTGTGGAATTGGTTTAACATAACAAATTGGCTGTGGTATATAAAATTATTCATAATG
ATAGTAGGAGGCTTGGTAGGTTTAAGAATAGTTTTTGCTGTACTTTCTATAGTGAATAGAGTTAGGCAGG
GATATTCACCATTATCGTTTCAGACCCACCTCCCAACCCCGAGGGGACCCGACAGGCCCGAAGGAATAGA
AGAAGAAGGTGGAGAGAGAGACAGAGACAGATCCATTCGATTAGTGAACGGATCGGCACTGCGTGCGCCA
ATTCTGCAGACAAATGGCAGTATTCATCCACAATTTTAAAAGAAAAGGGGGGATTGGGGGGTACAGTGCA
GGGGAAAGAATAGTAGACATAATAGCAACAGACATACAAACTAAAGAATTACAAAAACAAATTACAAAAA
TTCAAAATTTTCGGGTTTATTACAGGGACAGCAGAGATCCAGTTTGGTTAGTACCGGGCCCGCTCTAGAG
ATCCGACGCGCCATCTCTAGGCCCGCGCCGGCCCCCTCGCACGGACTTGTGGGAGAAGCTCGGCTACTCC
CCTGCCCCGGTTAATTTGCATATAATATTTCCTAGTAACTATAGAGGCTTAATGTGCGATAAAAGACAGA
TAATCTGTTCTTTTTAATACTAGCTACATTTTACATGATAGGCTTGGATTTCTATAACTTCGTATAGCAT
ACATTATACGAAGTTATAAACAGCACAAAAGGAAACTCACCCTAACTGTAAAGTAATTGTGTGTTTTGAG
ACTATAAGTATCCCTTGGAGAACCACCTTGTTGGACCAGGATGGGCACCACCCGTTTAAGAGCTAAGCTG
GAAACAGCATAGCAAGTTTAAATAAGGCTAGTCCGTTATCAACTTGAAAAAGTGGCACCGAGTCGGTGCT
TTTTTTCTCGAGTACTAGGATCCATTAGGCGAGGAGCATCGCCCTTCCCCGGCCCTCAGGTAAGAGGACC
AAATACCGTAGCCGTTTCCAATTTCAGTCCTTTAGCGCCACCTGGTGCTAACTACTCTATCACGCTTTTA
TCCAATAACTACCTTTGTAAATTTCCTTTCAAAAGTTCTGGCCGGGCGCGGTGGCAACGGTGCCCGTCAG
TGCGCACATTTCCCCGAAAAGTGCCACCTGACGTCGCTAGCTGTACAAAAAAGCAGGCTTTAAAGGAACC
AATTCAGTCGACTGGATCCGGTACCAAGGTCGGGCAGGAAGAGGGCCTATTTCCCATGATTCCTTCATAT
TTGCATATACGATACAAGGCTGTTAGAGAGATAATTAGAATTAATTTGACTGTAAACACAAAGATATTAG
TACAAAATACGTGACGTAGAAAGTAATAATTTCTTGGGTAGTTTGCAGTTTTAAAATTATGTTTTAAAAT
GGACTATCATATGCTTACCGTAACTTGAAAGTATTTCGATTTCTTGGCTTTATATATCTTGTGGAAAGGA
CGAAACACCTGAGACGATCTAACGTCTCTGTTATAGTACTCTGTAATGAAAATTACAGAATCTACTATAA
CAAGGCAAAATGCCGTGTTTATCTCGTCAACTTGTTGGCGAGATTTTTTTAAGCTTGGGCCGCTCGAGGT
ACCTCTCTACATATGACCACACACTGGCTTAAGATGACGGGACCCTGTAAACGTGTCCGCCTTGCCACTT
TGTGCAATATTTAGCTCCTTCAGTAGAGGGCGCTGCAGGAACATGTCAGGAGGGGGCCTTCTCTTCCGGA
TTCTGGATTCTGGTATACACTTGGAGCGTGGCATTTGGGGGACAGCCACTGGTGCGCAGCCCCATCAAGT
TTTGGTGGCATCCCTAACGCCATATATGGAGTTCCGGCCGCGTGGATAACCGTATTACCGCCATGCATGT
GCCCGTCAGTGGGCAGAGCGCACATCGCCCACAGTCCCCGAGAAGTTGGGGGGAGGGGTCGGCAATTGAA
CCGGTGCCTAGAGAAGGTGGCGCGGGGTAAACTGGGAAAGTGATGTCGTGTACTGGCTCCGCCTTTTTCC
CGAGGGTGGGGGAGAACCGTATATAAGTGCAGTAGTCGCCGTGAACGTTCTTTTTCGCAACGGGTTTGCC
GCCAGAACACAGGTAAGTGCCGTGTGTGGTTCCCGCGGGCCTGGCCTCTTTACGGGTTATGGCCCTTGCG
TGCCTTGAATTACTTCCACCTGGCTGCAGTACGTGATTCTTGATCCCGAGCTTCGGGTTGGAAGTGGGTG
GGAGAGTTCGAGGCCTTGCGCTTAAGGAGCCCCTTCGCCTCGTGCTTGAGTTGAGGCCTGGCCTGGGCGC
TGGGGCCGCCGCGTGCGAATCTGGTGGCACCTTCGCGCCTGTCTCGCTGCTTTCGATAAGTCTCTAGCCA
TTTAAAATTTTTGATGACCTGCTGCGACGCTTTTTTTCTGGCAAGATAGTCTTGTAAATGCGGGCCAAGA
TCTGCACACTGGTATTTCGGTTTTTGGGGCCGCGGGCGGCGACGGGGCCCGTGCGTCCCAGCGCACATGT
TCGGCGAGGCGGGGCCTGCGAGCGCGGCCACCGAGAATCGGACGGGGGTAGTCTCAAGCTGGCCGGCCTG
CTCTGGTGCCTGGCCTCGCGCCGCCGTGTATCGCCCCGCCCTGGGCGGCAAGGCTGGCCCGGTCGGCACC
AGTTGCGTGAGCGGAAAGATGGCCGCTTCCCGGCCCTGCTGCAGGGAGCTCAAAATGGAGGACGCGGCGC
TCGGGAGAGCGGGCGGGTGAGTCACCCACACAAAGGAAAAGGGCCTTTCCGTCCTCAGCCGTCGCTTCAT
GTGACTCCACGGAGTACCGGGCGCCGTCCAGGCACCTCGATTAGTTCTCGCGCTTTTGGAGTACGTCGTC
TTTAGGTTGGGGGGAGGGGTTTTATGCGATGGAGTTTCCCCACACTGAGTGGGTGGAGACTGAAGTTAGG
CCAGCTTGGCACTTGATGTAATTCTCCTTGGAATTTGCCCTTTTTGAGTTTGGATCTTGGTTCATTCTCA
AGCCTCAGACAGTGGTTCAAAGTTTTTTTCTTCCATTTCAGGTGTCGTGAGCTAGCCCACCATGACCGAG
TACAAGCCCACGGTGCGCCTCGCCACCCGCGACGACGTCCCCCGGGCCGTACGCACCCTCGCCGCCGCGT
TCGCCGACTACCCCGCCACGCGCCACACCGTCGACCCGGACCGCCACATCGAGCGGGTCACCGAGCTGCA
AGAACTCTTCCTCACGCGCGTCGGGCTCGACATCGGCAAGGTGTGGGTCGCGGACGACGGCGCCGCGGTG
GCGGTCTGGACCACGCCGGAGAGCGTCGAAGCGGGGGCGGTGTTCGCCGAGATCGGCCCGCGCATGGCCG
AGTTGAGCGGTTCCCGGCTGGCCGCGCAGCAACAGATGGAAGGCCTCCTGGCGCCGCACCGGCCCAAGGA
GCCCGCGTGGTTCCTGGCCACCGTCGGAGTCTCGCCCGACCACCAGGGCAAGGGTCTGGGCAGCGCCGTC
GTGCTCCCCGGAGTGGAGGCGGCCGAGCGCGCCGGGGTGCCCGCCTTCCTGGAGACCTCCGCGCCCCGCA
ACCTCCCCTTCTACGAGCGGCTCGGCTTCACCGTCACCGCCGACGTCGAGGTGCCCGAAGGACCGCGCAC
CTGGTGCATGACCCGCAAGCCCGGTGCCGGATCGGGAGAGGGCAGAGGAAGTCTGCTAACATGCGGTGAC
GTCGAGGAGAATCCTGGCCCACCGGTCGCCACTGTGAGCAAGGGCGAGGAGCTGTTCACCGGGGTGGTGC
CCATCCTGGTCGAGCTGGACGGCGACGTAAACGGCCACAAGTTCAGCGTGCGCGGCGAGGGCGAGGGCGA
TGCCACCAACGGCAAGCTGACCCTGAAGTTCATCTGCACCACCGGCAAGCTGCCCGTGCCCTGGCCCACC
CTCGTGACCACCCTGAGTCATGGTGTGCAGTGCTTCAGTCGCTACCCCGACCACATGAAGCAGCACGACT
TCTTCAAGTCCGCCATGCCCGAAGGCTACGTCCAGGAGCGCACCATCTCCTTCAAGGACGACGGCACCTA
CAAGACCCGCGCCGAGGTGAAGTTCGAGGGCGACACCCTGGTGAACCGCATCGAGCTGAAGGGCATCGAC
TTCAAGGAGGACGGCAACATCCTGGGGCACAAGCTGGAGTACAACTTCAACAGCCACAACGTCTATATCA
CGGCCGACAAGCAGAAGAACGGCATCAAGGCGAACTTCAAGATCCGCCACAACGTCGAGGACGGCAGCGT
GCAGCTCGCCGACCACTACCAGCAGAACACCCCCATCGGCGACGGCCCCGTGCTGCTGCCCGACAACCAC
TACCTGAGCACCCAGTCCAAACTGAGCAAAGACCCCAACGAGAAGCGCGATCACATGGTCCTGCTGGAGT
TCGTGACCGCCGCCGGGATCACTCTCGGCATGGACGAGCTGTACAAGTAGGAATTCGTCGAGGGACCTAA
TAACTTCGTATAGCATACATTATACGAAGTTATACATGTTTAAGGGTTCCGGTTCCACTAGGTACAATTC
GATATCAAGCTTATCGATAATCAACCTCTGGATTACAAAATTTGTGAAAGATTGACTGGTATTCTTAACT
ATGTTGCTCCTTTTACGCTATGTGGATACGCTGCTTTAATGCCTTTGTATCATGCTATTGCTTCCCGTAT
GGCTTTCATTTTCTCCTCCTTGTATAAATCCTGGTTGCTGTCTCTTTATGAGGAGTTGTGGCCCGTTGTC
AGGCAACGTGGCGTGGTGTGCACTGTGTTTGCTGACGCAACCCCCACTGGTTGGGGCATTGCCACCACCT
GTCAGCTCCTTTCCGGGACTTTCGCTTTCCCCCTCCCTATTGCCACGGCGGAACTCATCGCCGCCTGCCT
TGCCCGCTGCTGGACAGGGGCTCGGCTGTTGGGCACTGACAATTCCGTGGTGTTGTCGGGGAAATCATCG
TCCTTTCCTTGGCTGCTCGCCTGTGTTGCCACCTGGATTCTGCGCGGGACGTCCTTCTGCTACGTCCCTT
CGGCCCTCAATCCAGCGGACCTTCCTTCCCGCGGCCTGCTGCCGGCTCTGCGGCCTCTTCCGCGTCTTCG
CCTTCGCCCTCAGACGAGTCGGATCTCCCTTTGGGCCGCCTCCCCGCATCGATACCGTCGACCTCGATCG
AGACCTAGAAAAACATGGAGCAATCACAAGTAGCAATACAGCAGCTACCAATGCTGATTGTGCCTGGCTA
GAAGCACAAGAGGAGGAGGAGGTGGGTTTTCCAGTCACACCTCAGGTACCTTTAAGACCAATGACTTACA
AGGCAGCTGTAGATCTTAGCCACTTTTTAAAAGAAAAGGGGGGACTGGAAGGGCTAATTCACTCCCAACG
AAGACAAGATATCCTTGATCTGTGGATCTACCACACACAAGGCTACTTCCCTGATTGGCAGAACTACACA
CCAGGGCCAGGGATCAGATATCCACTGACCTTTGGATGGTGCTACAAGCTAGTACCAGTTGAGCAAGAGA
AGGTAGAAGAAGCCAATGAAGGAGAGAACACCCGCTTGTTACACCCTGTGAGCCTGCATGGGATGGATGA
CCCGGAGAGAGAAGTATTAGAGTGGAGGTTTGACAGCCGCCTAGCATTTCATCACATGGCCCGAGAGCTG
CATCCGGACTGTACTGGGTCTCTCTGGTTAGACCAGATCTGAGCCTGGGAGCTCTCTGGCTAACTAGGGA
ACCCACTGCTTAAGCCTCAATAAAGCTTGCCTTGAGTGCTTCAAGTAGTGTGTGCCCGTCTGTTGTGTGA
CTCTGGTAACTAGAGATCCCTCAGACCCTTTTAGTCAGTGTGGAAAATCTCTAGCAGCATGTGAGCAAAA
GGCCAGCAAAAGGCCAGGAACCGTAAAAAGGCCGCGTTGCTGGCGTTTTTCCATAGGCTCCGCCCCCCTG
ACGAGCATCACAAAAATCGACGCTCAAGTCAGAGGTGGCGAAACCCGACAGGACTATAAAGATACCAGGC
GTTTCCCCCTGGAAGCTCCCTCGTGCGCTCTCCTGTTCCGACCCTGCCGCTTACCGGATACCTGTCCGCC
TTTCTCCCTTCGGGAAGCGTGGCGCTTTCTCATAGCTCACGCTGTAGGTATCTCAGTTCGGTGTAGGTCG
TTCGCTCCAAGCTGGGCTGTGTGCACGAACCCCCCGTTCAGCCCGACCGCTGCGCCTTATCCGGTAACTA
TCGTCTTGAGTCCAACCCGGTAAGACACGACTTATCGCCACTGGCAGCAGCCACTGGTAACAGGATTAGC
AGAGCGAGGTATGTAGGCGGTGCTACAGAGTTCTTGAAGTGGTGGCCTAACTACGGCTACACTAGAAGAA
CAGTATTTGGTATCTGCGCTCTGCTGAAGCCAGTTACCTTCGGAAAAAGAGTTGGTAGCTCTTGATCCGG
CAAACAAACCACCGCTGGTAGCGGTGGTTTTTTTGTTTGCAAGCAGCAGATTACGCGCAGAAAAAAAGGA
TCTCAAGAAGATCCTTTGATCTTTTCTACGGGGTCTGACGCTCAGTGGAACGAAAACTCACGTTAAGGGA
TTTTGGTCATGAGATTATCAAAAAGGATCTTCACCTAGATCCTTTTAAATTAAAAATGAAGTTTTAAATC
AATCTAAAGTATATATGAGTAAACTTGGTCTGACAGTTACCAATGCTTAATCAGTGAGGCACCTATCTCA
GCGATCTGTCTATTTCGTTCATCCATAGTTGCCTGACTCCCCGTCGTGTAGATAACTACGATACGGGAGG
GCTTACCATCTGGCCCCAGTGCTGCAATGATACCGCGAGACCCACGCTCACCGGCTCCAGATTTATCAGC
AATAAACCAGCCAGCCGGAAGGGCCGAGCGCAGAAGTGGTCCTGCAACTTTATCCGCCTCCATCCAGTCT
ATTAATTGTTGCCGGGAAGCTAGAGTAAGTAGTTCGCCAGTTAATAGTTTGCGCAACGTTGTTGCCATTG
CTACAGGCATCGTGGTGTCACGCTCGTCGTTTGGTATGGCTTCATTCAGCTCCGGTTCCCAACGATCAAG
GCGAGTTACATGATCCCCCATGTTGTGCAAAAAAGCGGTTAGCTCCTTCGGTCCTCCGATCGTTGTCAGA
AGTAAGTTGGCCGCAGTGTTATCACTCATGGTTATGGCAGCACTGCATAATTCTCTTACTGTCATGCCAT
CCGTAAGATG
Features (pLannotate 1.2.2; 28 found; start..end, strand, type, name):
    328..432     -  promoter       AmpR promoter: bla
    491..543     -  misc_feature   bom (fragment): basis of mobility region from pBR322
    698..1077    +  enhancer       CMV enhancer: human cytomegalovirus immediate early enhancer
   1078..1277    +  promoter       CMV promoter: human cytomegalovirus (CMV) immediate early promoter
   1295..1475    +  LTR            5' LTR (truncated): truncated 5' long terminal repeat (LTR) from HIV-1
   1522..1647    +  misc_feature   HIV-1 Ψ: packaging signal of human immunodeficiency virus type 1
   1631..1969    +  CDS            HIV-1 gag (fragment): gag protein from human immunodeficiency virus 1; gag
   2144..2377    +  misc_feature   RRE: The Rev response element (RRE) of HIV-1 allows for Rev-dependent mRNA export from the nucleus to the cytoplasm.
   2754..2854    +  CDS            Rev (fragment): human immunodeficiency virus 1 (HIV-1) Rev protein; rev; enhances nuclear export of unspliced and incompletely spliced viral mRNAs
   2904..3021    +  misc_feature   cPPT/CTS: central polypurine tract and central termination sequence of HIV-1
   3274..3307    +  protein_bind   loxP: Cre-mediated recombination occurs in the 8-bp core sequence (GCATACAT). Cre recombinase
   3394..3413    -  CDS            VN155(I152L) (fragment): improved N-terminal fragment of mVenus for use in bimolecular fluorescence complementation (BiFC) (Kodama and Hu, 2010)
   3432..3499    +  misc_RNA       tracrRNA (fragment): trans-activating CRISPR RNA for the Streptococcus pyogenes CRISPR/Cas9 system
   3752..3769    +  protein_bind   attB1 (fragment): mutant version of attB; recombination site for the Gateway® BP reaction BP Clonase™
   3821..4061    +  promoter       U6 promoter: RNA polymerase III promoter for human U6 snRNA
   4115..4173    +  misc_RNA       Sa gRNA scaffold (fragment): guide RNA scaffold for the Staphylococcus aureus CRISPR/Cas9 system
   4430..4446    +  enhancer       CMV enhancer (fragment): human cytomegalovirus immediate early enhancer
   4479..5650    +  promoter       EF-1α promoter: strong constitutive promoter for human elongation factor EF-1α
   5662..6258    +  CDS            PuroR: puromycin N-acetyltransferase; pac from Streptomyces alboniger; confers resistance to puromycin
   6334..7049    +  CDS            SiriusGFP (fragment): enhanced GFP (EGFP) derivative that exhibits robust folding and enhanced photostability (Zhong et al., 2019) mammalian codon-optimized
   7070..7103    +  protein_bind   loxP: Cre-mediated recombination occurs in the 8-bp core sequence (GCATACAT). Cre recombinase
   7136..7159    +  misc_feature   MCS (fragment): pBluescript multiple cloning site
   7159..7747    +  misc_feature   WPRE: woodchuck hepatitis virus posttranscriptional regulatory element
   7748..7767    +  misc_feature   MCS (fragment): pBluescript multiple cloning site
   7769..8269    +  CDS            nef (fragment): NEF_HV1LA - Experimental evidence at protein level: Swiss-Prot protein existence level 1. Extracellular Nef protein targets CD4(+) T-lymphocytes for apoptosis by interacting with CXCR4 surface receptors. From Human immunodeficiency virus type 1 group M subtype B (isolate Lai) (HIV-1).
   8276..8456    +  LTR            5' LTR (truncated): truncated 5' long terminal repeat (LTR) from HIV-1
   8518..9106    -  rep_origin     ori: high-copy-number ColE1/pMB1/pBR322/pUC origin of replication
   9277..327     -  CDS            AmpR (across the origin): β-lactamase; bla; confers resistance to ampicillin, carbenicillin, and related antibiotics
