[The description below was written by a language model from this plasmid's Addgene catalogue record and pLannotate feature annotations shown in this document.]
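Description:
pSG297-(Sp-gRNA)-(Sa-gRNA)-(PuroR_T2A_BFP(C>T screening)) is a 9.8 kb lentiviral transfer plasmid for mammalian cells that carries two orthogonal guide RNA expression cassettes together with a selectable fluorescent reporter of cytosine base editing. It is propagated in E. coli through a high-copy ColE1/pBR322-type origin with ampicillin resistance. The viral portion has a CMV enhancer/promoter driving a truncated HIV-1 5' LTR, followed by the Ψ packaging signal, a gag fragment, the Rev response element and the cPPT/CTS. WPRE and a downstream truncated LTR close the transcript, so the intervening cassette can be packaged and integrated when helper functions are supplied in trans.

The payload contains three units. A mouse U6 promoter (listed in the catalogue but not picked up in the annotation) drives an S. pyogenes gRNA scaffold, with BstXI and BlpI sites retained for spacer insertion. A human U6 promoter drives an S. aureus gRNA scaffold, with spacers inserted by Golden Gate assembly. Because the two scaffolds are recognised by different Cas9 orthologues, two Cas9-based effectors can be directed independently in the same cell. Downstream, an EF-1α promoter expresses puromycin N-acetyltransferase joined through a T2A self-cleaving peptide to a BFP variant (recorded changes T65S, S72S, V145F, K206K, H231L; the annotation tool matches it to a GFP-family sequence), giving puromycin selection of transduced cells and a fluorescence reporter of C-to-T editing. The record does not describe the exact reporting mechanism. Two loxP sites in the same orientation flank the gRNA and reporter region, which in principle would permit Cre-mediated excision, although the record does not state this purpose. Other short fragment matches, such as those to VN155, attB1 and the CMV enhancer, are probably incidental.
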