Addgene plasmid #239448: pSG297-(Sp-gRNA)-(Sa-gRNA)-(PuroR_T2A_BFP(C>T screening))
Purpose: Orthogonal dual Cas9 gRNA and BFP reporter lentivirus cassette plasmid. For use with S. pyogenes and S. aureus gRNAs and includes a BFP reporter which reports on C-to-T editing.
Depositing lab: Alexis Komor. Depositing organization: University of California, San Diego (UCSD).
Backbone
  Vector backbone: pBR322
  Backbone size w/o insert (bp): 4361
  Total vector size (bp): 9810
  Vector type: Mammalian Expression, Lentiviral
  Selectable markers: Puromycin
Growth in bacteria
  Bacterial resistance: Ampicillin, 100 μg/mL
  Growth temperature: 37°C
  Growth strain: NEB Stable
  Copy number: High Copy
Gene/Insert 1
  Gene/Insert name: S.p. gRNA backbone
  Species: Streptococcus pyogenes
  Insert size (bp): 113
  Promoter: mU6
  Cloning method: Restriction Enzyme; 5′ cloning site BstXI (not destroyed); 3′ cloning site BlpI (not destroyed)
  Sequencing primers: 5′ CAGCACAAAAGGAAACTCACC
Gene/Insert 2
  Gene/Insert name: S.a. gRNA backbone
  Species: Staphylococcus aureus
  Insert size (bp): 111
  Promoter: U6
  Cloning method: Golden Gate
  Sequencing primers: 5′ tacgtgacgtagaaagtaat
Gene/Insert 3
  Gene/Insert name: PuroR-T2A-BFP(C>T_screening)
  Species: Synthetic
  Insert size (bp): 1389
  Mutation: BFP: T65S, S72S, V145F, K206K, H231L
  Promoter: EF1alpha
  Cloning method: Other
  Sequencing primers: 5′ TCAAGCCTCAGACAGTGGTTC
Terms and licenses: Academic/Nonprofit Terms; Industry Terms: Not Available to Industry
How to cite: pSG297-(Sp-gRNA)-(Sa-gRNA)-(PuroR_T2A_BFP(C>T screening)) was a gift from Alexis Komor (Addgene plasmid # 239448 ; http://n2t.net/addgene:239448 ; RRID:Addgene_239448)
